Addgene plasmid #177013: pLIB-HIS-TEV-CKS1
Purpose: Generate baculovirus for insect cell expression of CKS1 with N-terminal Polyhistidine-TEV
Depositing lab: Andrea Musacchio. Depositing organization: Max Planck Institute for Molecular Physiology. Publication: Reconstitution and use of highly active human CDK1:Cyclin-B:CKS1 complexes. Huis In 't Veld PJ, Wohlgemuth S, Koerner C, Muller F, Janning P, Musacchio A. Protein Sci. 2021 Nov 17. doi: 10.1002/pro.4233. PubMed 34791727.
Backbone
  Vector backbone: pLIB-HIS-TEV
  Backbone size w/o insert (bp): 5022
  Total vector size (bp): 5262
  Vector type: Insect Expression
  Selectable markers: Gentamicin
Growth in bacteria
  Bacterial resistance: Ampicillin, 100 μg/mL
  Growth temperature: 37°C
  Growth strain: DH5alpha
  Copy number: Unknown
Gene/Insert
  Gene/Insert name: CKS1 (alt names: Cyclin-dependent kinases regulatory subunit; CKS1B)
  Species: H. sapiens (human), Synthetic
  Insert size (bp): 240
  Mutation: codon-optimised for insect cell expression
  GenBank ID: NP_001817.1 P61024-1
  Entrez Gene: CKS1B (a.k.a. CKS1, PNAS-16, PNAS-18, ckshs1)
  Tag / fusion protein: Polyhistidine-TEV (N terminal on backbone)
Terms and licenses: Academic/Nonprofit Terms; Industry Terms: Not Available to Industry
How to cite: pLIB-HIS-TEV-CKS1 was a gift from Andrea Musacchio (Addgene plasmid # 177013 ; http://n2t.net/addgene:177013 ; RRID:Addgene_177013)
