[The description below was written by a language model from this plasmid's Addgene catalogue record and pLannotate feature annotations shown in this document.]
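Description:
pLIB-HIS-TEV-CKS1 is a 5,262 bp baculovirus transfer plasmid for insect cell expression, built on the pLIB-HIS-TEV backbone. It is propagated in E. coli through a high-copy ColE1/pUC-type origin with ampicillin selection (AmpR under its own bla promoter), and it also carries an f1 phage origin. The expression cassette sits between the Tn7R and Tn7L ends of a mini-Tn7 element, together with a gentamicin acetyltransferase gene driven by the Pc integron promoter. This arrangement allows Tn7 transposition of the cassette and the gentamicin marker into a baculoviral genome maintained as a bacmid in E. coli, from which recombinant virus is then generated. A loxP site lies just upstream of the expression cassette and could serve for Cre-mediated fusion with other plasmids, although the record does not describe such a use.

The payload is human CKS1 (CKS1B, cyclin-dependent kinases regulatory subunit), a roughly 240 bp synthetic coding sequence codon-optimised for insect cells. It is transcribed from the Autographa californica polyhedrin promoter, a very strong late viral promoter, and terminated by an SV40 polyadenylation signal. The backbone supplies an N-terminal polyhistidine tag followed by a TEV protease cleavage site, so the protein can be captured by metal affinity chromatography and the tag subsequently removed. Several short annotated fragments (lacZα, bom, R6K γ ori, SV40 large T antigen, SET1) appear to be backbone remnants or partial sequence matches rather than functional parts. According to the record, the plasmid is used to produce baculovirus for CKS1 expression, in the context of reconstituting active human CDK1:Cyclin-B:CKS1 complexes.
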