Features (pLannotate 1.2.2; 20 found; start..end, strand, type, name):
     81..97      +  CDS            lacZα (fragment): LacZα fragment of β-galactosidase; lacZ fragment
    102..556     +  rep_origin     f1 ori (sequence partly withheld): f1 bacteriophage origin of replication; arrow indicates direction of (+) strand synthesis
    582..686     +  promoter       AmpR promoter: bla
    687..1547    +  CDS            AmpR: β-lactamase; bla; confers resistance to ampicillin, carbenicillin, and related antibiotics
   1718..2306    +  rep_origin     ori: high-copy-number ColE1/pMB1/pBR322/pUC origin of replication
   2492..2543    -  misc_feature   bom (fragment): basis of mobility region from pBR322
   2611..2835    -  mobile_element Tn7R: mini-Tn7 element (right end of the Tn7 transposon) Tn7
   2902..3435    -  CDS            GmR: gentamycin acetyltransferase; aacC1; confers resistance to gentamycin
   3624..3652    -  promoter       Pc promoter: intI1 (promoter lies within the coding sequence); class 1 integron promoter
   3630..3992    -  CDS            YPR2_ECOLX (fragment): Protein predicted: Swiss-Prot protein existence level 4. From Escherichia coli.
   3992..4019    -  rep_origin     R6K γ ori (fragment): γ replication origin from E. coli plasmid R6K; requires the R6K initiator protein pi for replication
   4048..4081    +  protein_bind   loxP: Cre-mediated recombination occurs in the 8-bp core sequence (GCATACAT). Cre recombinase
   4129..4220    +  promoter       polyhedrin promoter: polh from Autographa californica; promoter for the baculovirus polyhedrin gene
   4273..4292    +  CDS            8xHis (fragment): 8xHis affinity tag
   4314..4334    +  CDS            TEV site: tobacco etch virus (TEV) protease recognition and cleavage site
   4347..4583    +  CDS            CKS1B (sequence withheld): CKS1_HUMAN - Also known as CKS1. Experimental evidence at protein level: Swiss-Prot protein existence level 1. Binds to the catalytic subunit of the cyclin dependent kinases and is essential for their biological function. From Homo sapiens (Human).
   4665..4748    +  CDS            large T antigen (fragment): large T antigen from SV40 (simian virus 40)
   4771..4905    +  polyA_signal   SV40 poly(A) signal: SV40 polyadenylation signal
   4934..4983    +  CDS            SET1 (fragment): solubility-enhancement tag derived from T7 phage gene 10B
   5015..5180    -  mobile_element Tn7L: mini-Tn7 element (left end of the Tn7 transposon) Tn7
>Addgene plasmid #177013 | pLIB-HIS-TEV-CKS1 | addgene full sequence | sequence record 348851 | Addgene NGS Result
TTCTCTGTCACAGAATGAAAATTTTTCTGTCATCTCTTCGTTATTAATGTTTGTAATTGACTGAATATCA
ACGCTTATTTGCAGCCTGAATGGCGAATGGG
[124 nt withheld, positions 102-225]
C
[91 nt withheld, positions 227-317]
A
[49 nt withheld, positions 319-367]
CCTTTGACGTTGGAGTCCACGTTCTT
[37 nt withheld, positions 394-430]
ACCCTATCTCGGTCTATTCTTTTGATTTATAAGGGATTTTGCCGATTTCGGCCTATTGGTTAAAAAATGA
GCTGATTTAACAAAAATTTAACGCGAATTTTAACAAAATATTAACGCTTACAATTTAGGTGGCACTTTTC
GGGGAAATGTGCGCGGAACCCCTATTTGTTTATTTTTCTAAATACATTCAAATATGTATCCGCTCATGAG
ACAATAACCCTGATAAATGCTTCAATAATATTGAAAAAGGAAGAGTATGAGTATTCAACATTTCCGTGTC
GCCCTTATTCCCTTTTTTGCGGCATTTTGCCTTCCTGTTTTTGCTCACCCAGAAACGCTGGTGAAAGTAA
AAGATGCTGAAGATCAGTTGGGTGCACGAGTGGGTTACATCGAACTGGATCTCAACAGCGGTAAGATCCT
TGAGAGTTTTCGCCCCGAAGAACGTTTTCCAATGATGAGCACTTTTAAAGTTCTGCTATGTGGCGCGGTA
TTATCCCGTATTGACGCCGGGCAAGAGCAACTCGGTCGCCGCATACACTATTCTCAGAATGACTTGGTTG
AGTACTCACCAGTCACAGAAAAGCATCTTACGGATGGCATGACAGTAAGAGAATTATGCAGTGCTGCCAT
AACCATGAGTGATAACACTGCGGCCAACTTACTTCTGACAACGATCGGAGGACCGAAGGAGCTAACCGCT
TTTTTGCACAACATGGGGGATCATGTAACTCGCCTTGATCGTTGGGAACCGGAGCTGAATGAAGCCATAC
CAAACGACGAGCGTGACACCACGATGCCTGTAGCAATGGCAACAACGTTGCGCAAACTATTAACTGGCGA
ACTACTTACTCTAGCTTCCCGGCAACAATTAATAGACTGGATGGAGGCGGATAAAGTTGCAGGACCACTT
CTGCGCTCGGCCCTTCCGGCTGGCTGGTTTATTGCTGATAAATCTGGAGCCGGTGAGCGTGGGTCTCGCG
GTATCATTGCAGCACTGGGGCCAGATGGTAAGCCCTCCCGTATCGTAGTTATCTACACGACGGGGAGTCA
GGCAACTATGGATGAACGAAATAGACAGATCGCTGAGATAGGTGCCTCACTGATTAAGCATTGGTAACTG
TCAGACCAAGTTTACTCATATATACTTTAGATTGATTTAAAACTTCATTTTTAATTTAAAAGGATCTAGG
TGAAGATCCTTTTTGATAATCTCATGACCAAAATCCCTTAACGTGAGTTTTCGTTCCACTGAGCGTCAGA
CCCCGTAGAAAAGATCAAAGGATCTTCTTGAGATCCTTTTTTTCTGCGCGTAATCTGCTGCTTGCAAACA
AAAAAACCACCGCTACCAGCGGTGGTTTGTTTGCCGGATCAAGAGCTACCAACTCTTTTTCCGAAGGTAA
CTGGCTTCAGCAGAGCGCAGATACCAAATACTATTCTTCTAGTGTAGCCGTAGTTAGGCCACCACTTCAA
GAACTCTGTAGCACCGCCTACATACCTCGCTCTGCTAATCCTGTTACCAGTGGCTGCTGCCAGTGGCGAT
AAGTCGTGTCTTACCGGGTTGGACTCAAGACGATAGTTACCGGATAAGGCGCAGCGGTCGGGCTGAACGG
GGGGTTCGTGCACACAGCCCAGCTTGGAGCGAACGACCTACACCGAACTGAGATACCTACAGCGTGAGCT
ATGAGAAAGCGCCACGCTTCCCGAAGGGAGAAAGGCGGACAGGTATCCGGTAAGCGGCAGGGTCGGAACA
GGAGAGCGCACGAGGGAGCTTCCAGGGGGAAACGCCTGGTATCTTTATAGTCCTGTCGGGTTTCGCCACC
TCTGACTTGAGCGTCGATTTTTGTGATGCTCGTCAGGGGGGCGGAGCCTATGGAAAAACGCCAGCAACGC
GGCCTTTTTACGGTTCCTGGCCTTTTGCTGGCCTTTTGCTCACATGTTCTTTCCTGCGTTATCCCCTGAT
TCTGTGGATAACCGTATTACCGCCTTTGAGTGAGCTGATACCGCTCGCCGCAGCCGAACGACCGAGCGCA
GCGAGTCAGTGAGCGAGGAAGCGGAAGAGCGCCTGATGCGGTATTTTCTCCTTACGCATCTGTGCGGTAT
TTCACACCGCATAGACCAGCCGCGTAACCTGGCAAAATCGGTTACGGTTGAGTAATAAATGGATGCCCTG
CGTAAGCGGGTGTGGGCGGACAATAAAGTCTTAAACTGAACAAAATAGATCTAAACTATGACAATAAAGT
CTTAAACTAGACAGAATAGTTGTAAACTGAAATCAGTCCAGTTATGCTGTGAAAAAGCATACTGGACTTT
TGTTATGGCTAAAGCAAACTCTTCATTTTCTGAAGTGCAAATTGCCCGTCGTATTAAAGAGGGGCGTGGC
CAAGGGCATGGTAAAGACTATATTCGCGGCGTTGTGACAATTTACCGAACAACTCCGCGGCCGGGAAGCC
GATCTCGGCTTGAACGAATTGTTAGGTGGCGGTACTTGGGTCGATATCAAAGTGCATCACTTCTTCCCGT
ATGCCCAACTTTGTATAGAGAGCCACTGCGGGATCGTCACCGTAATCTGCTTGCACGTAGATCACATAAG
CACCAAGCGCGTTGGCCTCATGCTTGAGGAGATTGATGAGCGCGGTGGCAATGCCCTGCCTCCGGTGCTC
GCCGGAGACTGCGAGATCATAGATATAGATCTCACTACGCGGCTGCTCAAACTTGGGCAGAACGTAAGCC
GCGAGAGCGCCAACAACCGCTTCTTGGTCGAAGGCAGCAAGCGCGATGAATGTCTTACTACGGAGCAAGT
TCCCGAGGTAATCGGAGTCCGGCTGATGTTGGGAGTAGGTGGCTACGTCTCCGAACTCACGACCGAAAAG
ATCAAGAGCAGCCCGCATGGATTTGACTTGGTCAGGGCCGAGCCTACATGTGCGAATGATGCCCATACTT
GAGCCACCTAACTTTGTTTTAGGGCGACTGCCCTGCTGCGTAACATCGTTGCTGCTGCGTAACATCGTTG
CTGCTCCATAACATCAAACATCGACCCACGGCGTAACGCGCTTGCTGCTTGGATGCCCGAGGCATAGACT
GTACAAAAAAACAGTCATAACAAGCCATGAAAACCGCCACTGCGCCGTTACCACCGCTGCGTTCGGTCAA
GGTTCTGGACCAGTTGCGTGAGCGCATACGCTACTTGCATTACAGTTTACGAACCGAACAGGCTTATGTC
AACTGGGTTTGTGCCTTCATCCGTTTCCACGGTGTGCGTCACCCGGCAACCTTGGGCAGCAGCGAAGTCG
AGGCATTTCTGTCCTGGCTGGCGAACGAGCGCAAGGTTTCGGTCTCCACGCATCGTCAGGCATTGGCGGC
CTTGCTGTTCTTCTACGGCAAGGTGCTGTGCACGGATCTGCCCTTGCTTCAGGAGATCGGTAGACCTCGG
CCGTCGCGGCGCTTGCCGGTGGTGCTGACCCCGGATGAAGTGGTTCGCATCCTCGGTTTTCTGGAAGGCG
AGCATCGTTTGTTCGCCCAGGACTCTAGCTATAGTTCTAGTGGTTGGCTACAGCTTTGTTTGTACTATCA
ACAGGTTGAACTGCTGATCAACAGATCCTCTACGCGGCCGCGGTACCATAACTTCGTATAGCATACATTA
TACGAAGTTATCTGGTTTTACTAGTATCGATTCGCGACCTACTCCGGAATATTAATAGATCATGGAGATA
ATTAAAATGATAACCATCTCGCAAATAAATAAGTATTTTACTGTTTTCGTAACAGTTTTGTAATAAAAAA
ACCTATAAATATTCCGGATTATTCATACCGTCCCACCATCGGGCGCGGATCTATGTCGTACTACCATCAC
CATCACCATCACGATTACGATATCCCAACGACCGAAAACCTGTATTTTCAGGGCGCCATGGGATCC
[237 nt withheld, positions 4347-4583]
TGAGTCGACGAGCTCACTAGTCGCGGCCGCTTTCGAATCTAGAGCCTGCAGTCTCGACAAGCTTGTCGAG
AAGTACTAGAGGATCATAATCAGCCATACCACATTTGTAGAGGTTTTACTTGCTTTAAAAAACCTCCCAC
ACCTCCCCCTGAACCTGAAACATAAAATGAATGCAATTGTTGTTGTTAACTTGTTTATTGCAGCTTATAA
TGGTTACAAATAAAGCAATAGCATCACAAATTTCACAAATAAAGCATTTTTTTCACTGCATTCTAGTTGT
GGTTTGTCCAAACTCATCAATGTATCTTATCATGTCTGGATCTGATCACTGCTTGAGCCTAGAAGATCCG
GCTGCTAACAAAGCCCGAAAGGAAGCTGAGTTGGCTGCTGCCACCGCTGAGCAATAACTATCATAACCCC
TAGGAGATCCGAACCAGATAAGTGAAATCTAGTTCCAAACTATTTTGTCATTTTTAATTTTCGTATTAGC
TTACGACGCTACACCCAGTTCCCATCTATTTTGTCACTCTTCCCTAAATAATCCTTAAAAACTCCATTTC
CACCCCTCCCAGTTCCCAACTATTTTGTCCGCCCACAGCGGGGCATTTTTCTTCCTGTTATGTTTTTAAT
CAAACATCCTGCCAACTCCATGTGACAAACCGTCATCTTCGGCTACTTT
